Addgene plasmid #123332: pcDNA3-GFP-GFP-FLARE-AKAR
Purpose: Green-fluorescent homoFRET/anisotropy-based biosensor for monitoring Protein Kinase A activity.
Depositing lab: Jin Zhang. Depositing organization: University of California, San Diego (UCSD). Publication: Single-color, ratiometric biosensors for detecting signaling activities in live cells. Ross BL, Tenner B, Markwardt ML, Zviman A, Shi G, Kerr JP, Snell NE, McFarland JJ, Mauban JR, Ward CW, Rizzo MA, Zhang J. eLife. 2018 Jul 3;7. pii: 35458. doi: 10.7554/eLife.35458 PubMed 29968564.
Backbone
  Vector backbone: pcDNA3
  Backbone manufacturer: Invitrogen
  Backbone size w/o insert (bp): 5517
  Total vector size (bp): 7476
  Vector type: Mammalian Expression
  Selectable markers: Neomycin (select with G418)
Growth in bacteria
  Bacterial resistance: Ampicillin, 100 μg/mL
  Growth temperature: 37°C
  Growth strain: DH5alpha
  Copy number: High Copy
Gene/Insert
  Gene/Insert name: GFP-GFP-FLARE-AKAR
  Species: S. cerevisiae (budding yeast), Synthetic
  Insert size (bp): 1959
  Promoter: CMV
  Tag / fusion protein: EGFP (N terminal on insert); EGFP (C terminal on insert); 6xHIS (N terminal on backbone); T7 tag (gene 10 leader) (N terminal on backbone); Xpress (TM) tag (N terminal on backbone)
  Cloning method: Restriction Enzyme; 5′ cloning site BamHI (not destroyed); 3′ cloning site EcoRI (not destroyed)
  Sequencing primers: 5′ CMV forward; 3′ BGH reverse
Terms and licenses: Academic/Nonprofit Terms; Industry Terms: Not Available to Industry
How to cite: pcDNA3-GFP-GFP-FLARE-AKAR was a gift from Jin Zhang (Addgene plasmid # 123332 ; http://n2t.net/addgene:123332 ; RRID:Addgene_123332)
