[The description below was written by a language model from this plasmid's Addgene catalogue record and pLannotate feature annotations shown in this document.]
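Description:
pcDNA3-GFP-GFP-FLARE-AKAR is a mammalian expression plasmid of about 7.5 kb built on the pcDNA3 backbone. It encodes a single-colour, green-fluorescent biosensor for protein kinase A (PKA) activity. It is propagated in E. coli through a high-copy ColE1/pUC-type origin with ampicillin resistance (AmpR), and it also carries an f1 origin. An SV40 early promoter drives a neomycin phosphotransferase cassette with an SV40 polyadenylation signal, allowing G418 selection of transfected mammalian cells.

The sensor is expressed from the CMV immediate-early enhancer/promoter and terminated by the bovine growth hormone poly(A) signal, with T7 and SP6 phage promoters flanking the cloning region. The roughly 2 kb insert sits between BamHI and EcoRI sites, in frame with a backbone-derived N-terminal leader containing 6xHis, the T7 gene 10 leader tag and the Xpress epitope with its enterokinase site. The open reading frame comprises two EGFP copies flanking a central sensing module. The feature table annotates part of this module as a fragment of S. cerevisiae RAD53, which matches the yeast species listing. In AKAR-type reporters this region generally serves as a phosphoamino-acid-binding domain paired with a PKA substrate motif. The short stretch between the RAD53 fragment and the second EGFP is unannotated, so the substrate sequence is not explicitly recorded.

Because both fluorophores are identical, the readout is homoFRET, detected as a change in fluorescence anisotropy rather than a two-colour emission ratio. Phosphorylation by PKA presumably alters the conformation of the sensor and therefore energy transfer between the two EGFPs. The construct is intended for ratiometric monitoring of PKA signalling in live cells while occupying only one spectral channel.
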