Features (pLannotate 1.2.2; 26 found; start..end, strand, type, name):
     33..85      -  misc_feature   bom (fragment): basis of mobility region from pBR322
    240..619     +  enhancer       CMV enhancer: human cytomegalovirus immediate early enhancer
    620..823     +  promoter       CMV promoter: human cytomegalovirus (CMV) immediate early promoter
    819..852     +  LTR            5' LTR (truncated) (fragment): truncated 5' long terminal repeat (LTR) from HIV-1
    868..886     +  promoter       T7 promoter: promoter for bacteriophage T7 RNA polymerase
    927..947     +  CDS            capTEV™ (fragment): composite tag for in vivo biotinylation, TEV protease cleavage, and 6xHis tagging
    948..980     +  CDS            T7 tag (gene 10 leader): leader peptide from bacteriophage T7 gene 10 promotes efficient translation in E. coli
    984..1007    +  CDS            Xpress™ tag: Xpress™ epitope tag, including an enterokinase recognition and cleavage site
   1014..1730    +  CDS            EGFP: EGFP is a basic (constitutively fluorescent) green fluorescent protein published in 1996, derived from Aequorea victoria. It is reported to be a rapidly-maturing weak dimer with moderate acid sensitivity.
   1740..2162    +  CDS            RAD53 (fragment): RAD53_YEAST - Also known as MEC2, SAD1, SPK1. Experimental evidence at protein level: Swiss-Prot protein existence level 1. Controls S-phase checkpoint as well as G1 and G2 DNA damage checkpoints. Phosphorylates proteins on serine, threonine, and tyrosine. Prevents entry into anaphase and mitotic exit after DNA damage via regulation of the Polo kinase CDC5. Seems to be involved in the phosphorylation of RPH1. From Saccharomyces cerevisiae (strain ATCC 204508 / S288c) (Baker's yeast).
   2253..2972    +  CDS            EGFP: the original enhanced GFP (Yang et al., 1996) mammalian codon-optimized
   3033..3051    -  promoter       SP6 promoter: promoter for bacteriophage SP6 RNA polymerase
   3077..3301    +  polyA_signal   bGH poly(A) signal: bovine growth hormone polyadenylation signal
   3305..3326    +  promoter       SV40 promoter (fragment): SV40 enhancer and early promoter
   3347..3775    +  rep_origin     f1 ori (sequence partly withheld): f1 bacteriophage origin of replication; arrow indicates direction of (+) strand synthesis
   3789..4118    +  promoter       SV40 promoter: SV40 enhancer and early promoter
   4185..4976    +  CDS            neo: KKA2_KLEPN - Also known as kan, nptII. Experimental evidence at protein level: Swiss-Prot protein existence level 1. Resistance to kanamycin, neomycin, paromomycin, ribostamycin, butirosin and gentamicin B. From Klebsiella pneumoniae.
   5000..5158    +  CDS            ble (fragment): BLE_KLEPN - Experimental evidence at protein level: Swiss-Prot protein existence level 1. Binding protein with a strong affinity to the bleomycin family of antibiotics. Binds to CL990; an antimitotic-antibiotic compound. From Klebsiella pneumoniae.
   5153..5274    +  polyA_signal   SV40 poly(A) signal: SV40 polyadenylation signal
   5347..5363    -  protein_bind   lac operator: The lac repressor binds to the lac operator to inhibit transcription in E. coli. This inhibition can be relieved by adding lactose or isopropyl-β-D-thiogalactopyranoside (IPTG). lac repressor encoded by lacI
   5371..5401    -  promoter       lac promoter: promoter for the E. coli lac operon
   5416..5437    -  protein_bind   CAP binding site: CAP binding activates transcription in the presence of cAMP. E. coli catabolite activator protein
   5450..5542    -  CDS            lacI (fragment): lac repressor; lacI; The lac repressor binds to the lac operator to inhibit transcription in E. coli. This inhibition can be relieved by adding lactose or isopropyl-β-D-thiogalactopyranoside (IPTG).
   5725..6313    -  rep_origin     ori: high-copy-number ColE1/pMB1/pBR322/pUC origin of replication
   6484..7344    -  CDS            AmpR: β-lactamase; bla; confers resistance to ampicillin, carbenicillin, and related antibiotics
   7345..7449    -  promoter       AmpR promoter: bla
>Addgene plasmid #123332 | pcDNA3-GFP-GFP-FLARE-AKAR | addgene full sequence | sequence record 306919 | Addgene NGS Result
ACGTCGACGGATCGGGAGATCTCCCGATCCCCTATGGTGCACTCTCAGTACAATCTGCTCTGATGCCGCA
TAGTTAAGCCAGTATCTGCTCCCTGCTTGTGTGTTGGAGGTCGCTGAGTAGTGCGCGAGCAAAATTTAAG
CTACAACAAGGCAAGGCTTGACCGACAATTGCATGAAGAATCTGCTTAGGGTTAGGCGTTTTGCGCTGCT
TCGCGATGTACGGGCCAGATATACGCGTTGACATTGATTATTGACTAGTTATTAATAGTAATCAATTACG
GGGTCATTAGTTCATAGCCCATATATGGAGTTCCGCGTTACATAACTTACGGTAAATGGCCCGCCTGGCT
GACCGCCCAACGACCCCCGCCCATTGACGTCAATAATGACGTATGTTCCCATAGTAACGCCAATAGGGAC
TTTCCATTGACGTCAATGGGTGGAGTATTTACGGTAAACTGCCCACTTGGCAGTACATCAAGTGTATCAT
ATGCCAAGTACGCCCCCTATTGACGTCAATGACGGTAAATGGCCCGCCTGGCATTATGCCCAGTACATGA
CCTTATGGGACTTTCCTACTTGGCAGTACATCTACGTATTAGTCATCGCTATTACCATGGTGATGCGGTT
TTGGCAGTACATCAATGGGCGTGGATAGCGGTTTGACTCACGGGGATTTCCAAGTCTCCACCCCATTGAC
GTCAATGGGAGTTTGTTTTGGCACCAAAATCAACGGGACTTTCCAAAATGTCGTAACAACTCCGCCCCAT
TGACGCAAATGGGCGGTAGGCGTGTACGGTGGGAGGTCTATATAAGCAGAGCTCTCTGGCTAACTAGAGA
ACCCACTGCTTACTGGCTTATCGAAATTAATACGACTCACTATAGGGAGACCCAAGCTTGCGGCCGCCAC
CATGGTGCGGGGTTCTCATCATCATCATCATCATGGTATGGCTAGCATGACTGGTGGACAGCAAATGGGT
CGGGATCTGTACGACGATGACGATAAGGATCCCATGGTGAGCAAGGGCGAGGAGCTGTTCACCGGGGTGG
TGCCCATCCTGGTCGAGCTGGACGGCGACGTAAACGGCCACAAGTTCAGCGTGTCCGGCGAGGGCGAGGG
CGATGCCACCTACGGCAAGCTGACCCTGAAGTTCATCTGCACCACCGGCAAGCTGCCCGTGCCCTGGCCC
ACCCTCGTGACCACCCTGACCTACGGCGTGCAGTGCTTCAGCCGCTACCCCGACCACATGAAGCAGCACG
ACTTCTTCAAGTCCGCCATGCCCGAAGGCTACGTCCAGGAGCGCACCATCTTCTTCAAGGACGACGGCAA
CTACAAGACCCGCGCCGAGGTGAAGTTCGAGGGCGACACCCTGGTGAACCGCATCGAGCTGAAGGGCATC
GACTTCAAGGAGGACGGCAACATCCTGGGGCACAAGCTGGAGTACAACTACAACAGCCACAACGTCTATA
TCATGGCCGACAAGCAGAAGAACGGCATCAAGGCCAACTTCAAGATCCGCCACAACATCGAGGACGGCAG
CGTGCAGCTCGCCGACCACTACCAGCAGAACACCCCCATCGGCGACGGCCCCGTGCTGCTGCCCGACAAC
CACTACCTGAGCACCCAGTCCGCCCTGAGCAAAGACCCCAACGAGAAGCGCGATCACATGGTCCTGCTGG
AGTTCGTGACCGCCGCCGGGATCACTCTCGGCATGGACGAGCTGTACAAGCGCATGCATAAGTTTTCTCA
AGAACAGATCGGCGAAAACATTGTGTGCAGGGTCATTTGTACCACGGGTCAAATTCCCATCCGAGATTTG
TCAGCTGATATTTCACAAGTGCTTAAGGAAAAACGATCCATAAAGAAAGTTTGGACATTTGGTAGAAACC
CAGCCTGTGACTATCATTTAGGAAACATTTCAAGACTGTCAAATAAGCATTTCCAAATACTACTAGGAGA
AGACGGTAACCTTTTATTGAATGACATTTCCACTAATGGGACCTGGTTAAATGGGCAAAAAGTCGAGAAG
AACAGCAATCAGTTACTGTCTCAAGGTGATGAAATAACCGTTGGTGTAGGCGTGGAATCAGATATTTTAT
CTCTGGTCATTTTCATAAACGACAAATTTAAGCAGTGCCTCGAGCAGAACAAAGTTGATCGCTCTGCAGG
TAAGCCAGGCAGCGGCGAGGGCAGCACCAAGGGCCTGCGTCGCGCCACCCTGGTGGACGGCGGCACCGGC
GGCAGCGAGCTCATGGTGAGCAAGGGCGAGGAGCTGTTCACCGGGGTGGTGCCCATCCTGGTCGAGCTGG
ACGGCGACGTAAACGGCCACAAGTTCAGCGTGTCCGGCGAGGGCGAGGGCGATGCCACCTACGGCAAGCT
GACCCTGAAGTTCATCTGCACCACCGGCAAGCTGCCCGTGCCCTGGCCCACCCTCGTGACCACCCTGACC
TACGGCGTGCAGTGCTTCAGCCGCTACCCCGACCACATGAAGCAGCACGACTTCTTCAAGTCCGCCATGC
CCGAAGGCTACGTCCAGGAGCGCACCATCTTCTTCAAGGACGACGGCAACTACAAGACCCGCGCCGAGGT
GAAGTTCGAGGGCGACACCCTGGTGAACCGCATCGAGCTGAAGGGCATCGACTTCAAGGAGGACGGCAAC
ATCCTGGGGCACAAGCTGGAGTACAACTACAACAGCCACAACGTCTATATCATGGCCGACAAGCAGAAGA
ACGGCATCAAGGCCAACTTCAAGATCCGCCACAACATCGAGGACGGCAGCGTGCAGCTCGCCGACCACTA
CCAGCAGAACACCCCCATCGGCGACGGCCCCGTGCTGCTGCCCGACAACCACTACCTGAGCACCCAGTCC
GCCCTGAGCAAAGACCCCAACGAGAAGCGCGATCACATGGTCCTGCTGGAGTTCGTGACCGCCGCCGGGA
TCACTCTCGGCATGGACGAGCTGTACAAGTAAGAATTCTGCAGATATCCATCACACTGGCGGCCGCTCGA
GCATGCATCTAGAGGGCCCTATTCTATAGTGTCACCTAAATGCTAGAGCTCGCTGATCAGCCTCGACTGT
GCCTTCTAGTTGCCAGCCATCTGTTGTTTGCCCCTCCCCCGTGCCTTCCTTGACCCTGGAAGGTGCCACT
CCCACTGTCCTTTCCTAATAAAATGAGGAAATTGCATCGCATTGTCTGAGTAGGTGTCATTCTATTCTGG
GGGGTGGGGTGGGGCAGGACAGCAAGGGGGAGGATTGGGAAGACAATAGCAGGCATGCTGGGGATGCGGT
GGGCTCTATGGCTTCTGAGGCGGAAAGAACCAGCTGGGGCTCTAGGGGGTATCCCC
[124 nt withheld, positions 3347-3470]
C
[91 nt withheld, positions 3472-3562]
A
[49 nt withheld, positions 3564-3612]
CCTTTGACGTTGGAGTCCACGTTCTTT
[37 nt withheld, positions 3640-3676]
ACCCTATCTCGGTCTATTCTTTTGATTTATAAGGGATTTTGCCGATTTCGGCCTATTGGTTAAAAAATGA
GCTGATTTAACAAAAATTTAACGCGAATTAATTCTGTGGAATGTGTGTCAGTTAGGGTGTGGAAAGTCCC
CAGGCTCCCCAGCAGGCAGAAGTATGCAAAGCATGCATCTCAATTAGTCAGCAACCAGGTGTGGAAAGTC
CCCAGGCTCCCCAGCAGGCAGAAGTATGCAAAGCATGCATCTCAATTAGTCAGCAACCATAGTCCCGCCC
CTAACTCCGCCCATCCCGCCCCTAACTCCGCCCAGTTCCGCCCATTCTCCGCCCCATGGCTGACTAATTT
TTTTTATTTATGCAGAGGCCGAGGCCGCCTCTGCCTCTGAGCTATTCCAGAAGTAGTGAGGAGGCTTTTT
TGGAGGCCTAGGCTTTTGCAAAAAGCTCCCGGGAGCTTGTATATCCATTTTCGGATCTGATCAAGAGACA
GGATGAGGATCGTTTCGCATGATTGAACAAGATGGATTGCACGCAGGTTCTCCGGCCGCTTGGGTGGAGA
GGCTATTCGGCTATGACTGGGCACAACAGACAATCGGCTGCTCTGATGCCGCCGTGTTCCGGCTGTCAGC
GCAGGGGCGCCCGGTTCTTTTTGTCAAGACCGACCTGTCCGGTGCCCTGAATGAACTGCAGGACGAGGCA
GCGCGGCTATCGTGGCTGGCCACGACGGGCGTTCCTTGCGCAGCTGTGCTCGACGTTGTCACTGAAGCGG
GAAGGGACTGGCTGCTATTGGGCGAAGTGCCGGGGCAGGATCTCCTGTCATCTCACCTTGCTCCTGCCGA
GAAAGTATCCATCATGGCTGATGCAATGCGGCGGCTGCATACGCTTGATCCGGCTACCTGCCCATTCGAC
CACCAAGCGAAACATCGCATCGAGCGAGCACGTACTCGGATGGAAGCCGGTCTTGTCGATCAGGATGATC
TGGACGAAGAGCATCAGGGGCTCGCGCCAGCCGAACTGTTCGCCAGGCTCAAGGCGCGCATGCCCGACGG
CGAGGATCTCGTCGTGACCCATGGCGATGCCTGCTTGCCGAATATCATGGTGGAAAATGGCCGCTTTTCT
GGATTCATCGACTGTGGCCGGCTGGGTGTGGCGGACCGCTATCAGGACATAGCGTTGGCTACCCGTGATA
TTGCTGAAGAGCTTGGCGGCGAATGGGCTGACCGCTTCCTCGTGCTTTACGGTATCGCCGCTCCCGATTC
GCAGCGCATCGCCTTCTATCGCCTTCTTGACGAGTTCTTCTGAGCGGGACTCTGGGGTTCGAAATGACCG
ACCAAGCGACGCCCAACCTGCCATCACGAGATTTCGATTCCACCGCCGCCTTCTATGAAAGGTTGGGCTT
CGGAATCGTTTTCCGGGACGCCGGCTGGATGATCCTCCAGCGCGGGGATCTCATGCTGGAGTTCTTCGCC
CACCCCAACTTGTTTATTGCAGCTTATAATGGTTACAAATAAAGCAATAGCATCACAAATTTCACAAATA
AAGCATTTTTTTCACTGCATTCTAGTTGTGGTTTGTCCAAACTCATCAATGTATCTTATCATGTCTGTAT
ACCGTCGACCTCTAGCTAGAGCTTGGCGTAATCATGGTCATAGCTGTTTCCTGTGTGAAATTGTTATCCG
CTCACAATTCCACACAACATACGAGCCGGAAGCATAAAGTGTAAAGCCTGGGGTGCCTAATGAGTGAGCT
AACTCACATTAATTGCGTTGCGCTCACTGCCCGCTTTCCAGTCGGGAAACCTGTCGTGCCAGCTGCATTA
ATGAATCGGCCAACGCGCGGGGAGAGGCGGTTTGCGTATTGGGCGCTCTTCCGCTTCCTCGCTCACTGAC
TCGCTGCGCTCGGTCGTTCGGCTGCGGCGAGCGGTATCAGCTCACTCAAAGGCGGTAATACGGTTATCCA
CAGAATCAGGGGATAACGCAGGAAAGAACATGTGAGCAAAAGGCCAGCAAAAGGCCAGGAACCGTAAAAA
GGCCGCGTTGCTGGCGTTTTTCCATAGGCTCCGCCCCCCTGACGAGCATCACAAAAATCGACGCTCAAGT
CAGAGGTGGCGAAACCCGACAGGACTATAAAGATACCAGGCGTTTCCCCCTGGAAGCTCCCTCGTGCGCT
CTCCTGTTCCGACCCTGCCGCTTACCGGATACCTGTCCGCCTTTCTCCCTTCGGGAAGCGTGGCGCTTTC
TCATAGCTCACGCTGTAGGTATCTCAGTTCGGTGTAGGTCGTTCGCTCCAAGCTGGGCTGTGTGCACGAA
CCCCCCGTTCAGCCCGACCGCTGCGCCTTATCCGGTAACTATCGTCTTGAGTCCAACCCGGTAAGACACG
ACTTATCGCCACTGGCAGCAGCCACTGGTAACAGGATTAGCAGAGCGAGGTATGTAGGCGGTGCTACAGA
GTTCTTGAAGTGGTGGCCTAACTACGGCTACACTAGAAGAACAGTATTTGGTATCTGCGCTCTGCTGAAG
CCAGTTACCTTCGGAAAAAGAGTTGGTAGCTCTTGATCCGGCAAACAAACCACCGCTGGTAGCGGTGGTT
TTTTTGTTTGCAAGCAGCAGATTACGCGCAGAAAAAAAGGATCTCAAGAAGATCCTTTGATCTTTTCTAC
GGGGTCTGACGCTCAGTGGAACGAAAACTCACGTTAAGGGATTTTGGTCATGAGATTATCAAAAAGGATC
TTCACCTAGATCCTTTTAAATTAAAAATGAAGTTTTAAATCAATCTAAAGTATATATGAGTAAACTTGGT
CTGACAGTTACCAATGCTTAATCAGTGAGGCACCTATCTCAGCGATCTGTCTATTTCGTTCATCCATAGT
TGCCTGACTCCCCGTCGTGTAGATAACTACGATACGGGAGGGCTTACCATCTGGCCCCAGTGCTGCAATG
ATACCGCGAGACCCACGCTCACCGGCTCCAGATTTATCAGCAATAAACCAGCCAGCCGGAAGGGCCGAGC
GCAGAAGTGGTCCTGCAACTTTATCCGCCTCCATCCAGTCTATTAATTGTTGCCGGGAAGCTAGAGTAAG
TAGTTCGCCAGTTAATAGTTTGCGCAACGTTGTTGCCATTGCTACAGGCATCGTGGTGTCACGCTCGTCG
TTTGGTATGGCTTCATTCAGCTCCGGTTCCCAACGATCAAGGCGAGTTACATGATCCCCCATGTTGTGCA
AAAAAGCGGTTAGCTCCTTCGGTCCTCCGATCGTTGTCAGAAGTAAGTTGGCCGCAGTGTTATCACTCAT
GGTTATGGCAGCACTGCATAATTCTCTTACTGTCATGCCATCCGTAAGATGCTTTTCTGTGACTGGTGAG
TACTCAACCAAGTCATTCTGAGAATAGTGTATGCGGCGACCGAGTTGCTCTTGCCCGGCGTCAATACGGG
ATAATACCGCGCCACATAGCAGAACTTTAAAAGTGCTCATCATTGGAAAACGTTCTTCGGGGCGAAAACT
CTCAAGGATCTTACCGCTGTTGAGATCCAGTTCGATGTAACCCACTCGTGCACCCAACTGATCTTCAGCA
TCTTTTACTTTCACCAGCGTTTCTGGGTGAGCAAAAACAGGAAGGCAAAATGCCGCAAAAAAGGGAATAA
GGGCGACACGGAAATGTTGAATACTCATACTCTTCCTTTTTCAATATTATTGAAGCATTTATCAGGGTTA
TTGTCTCATGAGCGGATACATATTTGAATGTATTTAGAAAAATAAACAAATAGGGGTTCCGCGCACATTT
CCCCGAAAAGTGCCACCTG
